Addgene plasmid #209796: hPRL3_1-169
Purpose: Bacterial expression of human PRL-3 without farnesylation motif
Depositing lab: Kalle Gehring. Depositing organization: McGill University. Publication: Structural insights into molecular function of the metastasis-associated phosphatase PRL-3. Kozlov G, Cheng J, Ziomek E, Banville D, Gehring K, Ekiel I. J Biol Chem. 2004 Mar 19. 279(12):11882-9. 10.1074/jbc.M312905200 PubMed 14704153.
Backbone
  Vector backbone: pET15b
  Backbone manufacturer: Novagen
  Backbone size w/o insert (bp): 5708
  Vector type: Bacterial Expression
Growth in bacteria
  Bacterial resistance: Ampicillin, 100 μg/mL
  Growth temperature: 37°C
  Growth strain: DH5alpha
  Copy number: High Copy
Gene/Insert
  Gene/Insert name: PRL-3
  Species: H. sapiens (human)
  Mutation: aa 1-169 only
  Entrez Gene: PTP4A3 (a.k.a. PRL-3, PRL-R, PRL3)
  Promoter: T7
  Tag / fusion protein: 6xHis (N terminal on backbone)
  Cloning method: Restriction Enzyme; 5′ cloning site NdeI (not destroyed); 3′ cloning site BamHI (not destroyed)
  Sequencing primers: 5′ T7 Fwd; 3′ T7 Rev
Terms and licenses: Academic/Nonprofit Terms; Industry Terms: Not Available to Industry
How to cite: hPRL3_1-169 was a gift from Kalle Gehring (Addgene plasmid # 209796 ; http://n2t.net/addgene:209796 ; RRID:Addgene_209796)
