[The description below was written by a language model from this plasmid's Addgene catalogue record and pLannotate feature annotations shown in this document.]
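Description:
hPRL3_1-169 is a bacterial expression plasmid built on the Novagen pET15b backbone for producing a truncated form of human PRL-3 (gene PTP4A3), a protein tyrosine phosphatase associated with cell proliferation, motility and metastasis. The insert encodes residues 1–169 only, which removes the C-terminal farnesylation motif so that the recombinant protein lacks the prenylation signal. It was cloned between the NdeI and BamHI sites, both of which are retained. The sequenced plasmid is about 6.2 kb, consistent with the stated backbone size plus an insert of roughly 500 bp.

Expression is driven by a T7 promoter followed by a lac operator and the efficient T7 gene 10 ribosome binding site, and it ends at a T7 terminator. Transcription therefore requires a host that supplies T7 RNA polymerase. The plasmid-borne lacI gene, with its own promoter, provides repressor to keep the cassette off until IPTG is added. The protein is made with a backbone-derived N-terminal 6xHis tag separated from PRL-3 by a thrombin cleavage site, allowing metal-affinity purification and later tag removal. The small "capTEV" and "SET1" fragment calls in the annotation most likely reflect matches to the His-tag and to vector sequence downstream of the insert, not additional functional tags.

The plasmid is maintained through a pBR322-type ColE1 origin, with rop and bom elements present, and is selected with ampicillin via the β-lactamase gene. The tetracycline-resistance fragments are nonfunctional remnants of the pBR322 ancestry. The associated publication title indicates that the construct was used for structural studies of PRL-3.
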