Features (pLannotate 1.2.2; 21 found; start..end, strand, type, name):
     10..38      +  promoter       tet promoter: E. coli promoter for tetracycline efflux protein gene
     86..190     +  CDS            TcR (fragment): tetracycline efflux protein; tet; confers resistance to tetracycline
    213..260     -  terminator     T7 terminator: transcription terminator for bacteriophage T7 RNA polymerase
    268..317     -  CDS            SET1 (fragment): solubility-enhancement tag derived from T7 phage gene 10B
    328..834     -  CDS            PTP4A3: TP4A3_HUMAN - Also known as PRL3. Experimental evidence at protein level: Swiss-Prot protein existence level 1. Protein tyrosine phosphatase which stimulates progression from G1 into S phase during mitosis. Enhances cell proliferation, cell motility and invasive activity, and promotes cancer metastasis. May be involved in the progression of cardiac hypertrophy by inhibiting intracellular calcium mobilization in response to angiotensin II. From Homo sapiens (Human).
    838..855     -  CDS            thrombin site: thrombin recognition and cleavage site
    866..882     -  CDS            capTEV™ (fragment): composite tag for in vivo biotinylation, TEV protease cleavage, and 6xHis tagging
    901..923     -  RBS            RBS: efficient ribosome binding site from bacteriophage T7 gene 10 (Olins and Rangwala, 1989)
    938..962     -  protein_bind   lac operator: The lac repressor binds to the lac operator to inhibit transcription in E. coli. This inhibition can be relieved by adding lactose or isopropyl-β-D-thiogalactopyranoside (IPTG). lac repressor encoded by lacI
    963..981     -  promoter       T7 promoter: promoter for bacteriophage T7 RNA polymerase
   1003..1282    +  CDS            TcR (fragment): tetracycline efflux protein; tet; confers resistance to tetracycline
   1290..1367    +  promoter       lacI promoter: lacI
   1368..2450    +  CDS            lacI: lac repressor; lacI; The lac repressor binds to the lac operator to inhibit transcription in E. coli. This inhibition can be relieved by adding lactose or isopropyl-β-D-thiogalactopyranoside (IPTG).
   2463..2484    +  protein_bind   CAP binding site: CAP binding activates transcription in the presence of cAMP. E. coli catabolite activator protein
   2499..3123    +  CDS            TcR (fragment): tetracycline efflux protein; tet; confers resistance to tetracycline
   3365..3745    -  CDS            YPB1_ECOLX: Protein predicted: Swiss-Prot protein existence level 4. From Escherichia coli.
   3762..3953    +  CDS            rop: Rop protein, which maintains plasmids at low copy number; rop
   4055..4194    +  misc_feature   bom: basis of mobility region from pBR322
   4380..4968    -  rep_origin     ori: high-copy-number ColE1/pMB1/pBR322/pUC origin of replication
   5139..5999    -  CDS            AmpR: β-lactamase; bla; confers resistance to ampicillin, carbenicillin, and related antibiotics
   6000..6104    -  promoter       AmpR promoter: bla
>Addgene plasmid #209796 | hPRL3_1-169 | addgene full sequence | sequence record 413944 | Addgene NGS Result
TTCTCATGTTTGACAGCTTATCATCGATAAGCTTTAATGCGGTAGTTTATCACAGTTAAATTGCTAACGC
AGTCAGGCACCGTGTATGAAATCTAACAATGCGCTCATCGTCATCCTCGGCACCGTCACCCTGGATGCTG
TAGGCATAGGCTTGGTTATGCCGGTACTGCCGGGCCTCTTGCGGGATATCCGGATATAGTTCCTCCTTTC
AGCAAAAAACCCCTCAAGACCCGTTTAGAGGCCCCAAGGGGTTATGCTAGTTATTGCTCAGCGGTGGCAG
CAGCCAACTCAGCTTCCTTTCGGGCTTTGTTAGCAGCCGGATCCCTACCGGGTCTTGTGCGTGTGTGGGT
CTTTGAACCGCAGCCTCTGTTTGGGCCGGTATTTCTCCAGGTAGGTGAGCTGCTTGCTGTTGATGGCTCC
GCGGCGCTTCTGGCGGATGAACTGGATGGCGTCCTCGTACTTCATCCCGCTCTCAATAAGGGCCAGCGCC
ACAAGGACTGGAGCCCGGCCCAGGCCCGCCACGCAGTGCACAGCCACGCAGCTGCCGGGGGCCTCACAGA
ACTTGGCCTTCACCAGGCTCAGCCAGTCTTCCACTACCTTGCCGGGCGGGGGCGCCCCATCGTCAAACGG
CCAGTCCACAACGGTGATGCCATCCTTCTCCAGCGGCGTTTTGTCATAGGTCACTTCACACACACGCACC
ACAGTGGTAGCCCCGTACTTCTTCAGGTCCTCAATGAAGGTGCTGAGCGTGGCGTTGGTGGGGTTGTGGG
TGATGAGGAAGCGCATGTGTTTGTAGCTCACCTCCACCGGGGCCGGGCGGTTCATCCGAGCCATATGGCT
GCCGCGCGGCACCAGGCCGCTGCTGTGATGATGATGATGATGGCTGCTGCCCATGGTATATCTCCTTCTT
AAAGTTAAACAAAATTATTTCTAGAGGGGAATTGTTATCCGCTCACAATTCCCCTATAGTGAGTCGTATT
AATTTCGCGGGATCGAGATCTCGATCCTCTACGCCGGACGCATCGTGGCCGGCATCACCGGCGCCACAGG
TGCGGTTGCTGGCGCCTATATCGCCGACATCACCGATGGGGAAGATCGGGCTCGCCACTTCGGGCTCATG
AGCGCTTGTTTCGGCGTGGGTATGGTGGCAGGCCCCGTGGCCGGGGGACTGTTGGGCGCCATCTCCTTGC
ATGCACCATTCCTTGCGGCGGCGGTGCTCAACGGCCTCAACCTACTACTGGGCTGCTTCCTAATGCAGGA
GTCGCATAAGGGAGAGCGTCGAGATCCCGGACACCATCGAATGGCGCAAAACCTTTCGCGGTATGGCATG
ATAGCGCCCGGAAGAGAGTCAATTCAGGGTGGTGAATGTGAAACCAGTAACGTTATACGATGTCGCAGAG
TATGCCGGTGTCTCTTATCAGACCGTTTCCCGCGTGGTGAACCAGGCCAGCCACGTTTCTGCGAAAACGC
GGGAAAAAGTGGAAGCGGCGATGGCGGAGCTGAATTACATTCCCAACCGCGTGGCACAACAACTGGCGGG
CAAACAGTCGTTGCTGATTGGCGTTGCCACCTCCAGTCTGGCCCTGCACGCGCCGTCGCAAATTGTCGCG
GCGATTAAATCTCGCGCCGATCAACTGGGTGCCAGCGTGGTGGTGTCGATGGTAGAACGAAGCGGCGTCG
AAGCCTGTAAAGCGGCGGTGCACAATCTTCTCGCGCAACGCGTCAGTGGGCTGATCATTAACTATCCGCT
GGATGACCAGGATGCCATTGCTGTGGAAGCTGCCTGCACTAATGTTCCGGCGTTATTTCTTGATGTCTCT
GACCAGACACCCATCAACAGTATTATTTTCTCCCATGAAGACGGTACGCGACTGGGCGTGGAGCATCTGG
TCGCATTGGGTCACCAGCAAATCGCGCTGTTAGCGGGCCCATTAAGTTCTGTCTCGGCGCGTCTGCGTCT
GGCTGGCTGGCATAAATATCTCACTCGCAATCAAATTCAGCCGATAGCGGAACGGGAAGGCGACTGGAGT
GCCATGTCCGGTTTTCAACAAACCATGCAAATGCTGAATGAGGGCATCGTTCCCACTGCGATGCTGGTTG
CCAACGATCAGATGGCGCTGGGCGCAATGCGCGCCATTACCGAGTCCGGGCTGCGCGTTGGTGCGGATAT
CTCGGTAGTGGGATACGACGATACCGAAGACAGCTCATGTTATATCCCGCCGTTAACCACCATCAAACAG
GATTTTCGCCTGCTGGGGCAAACCAGCGTGGACCGCTTGCTGCAACTCTCTCAGGGCCAGGCGGTGAAGG
GCAATCAGCTGTTGCCCGTCTCACTGGTGAAAAGAAAAACCACCCTGGCGCCCAATACGCAAACCGCCTC
TCCCCGCGCGTTGGCCGATTCATTAATGCAGCTGGCACGACAGGTTTCCCGACTGGAAAGCGGGCAGTGA
GCGCAACGCAATTAATGTAAGTTAGCTCACTCATTAGGCACCGGGATCTCGACCGATGCCCTTGAGAGCC
TTCAACCCAGTCAGCTCCTTCCGGTGGGCGCGGGGCATGACTATCGTCGCCGCACTTATGACTGTCTTCT
TTATCATGCAACTCGTAGGACAGGTGCCGGCAGCGCTCTGGGTCATTTTCGGCGAGGACCGCTTTCGCTG
GAGCGCGACGATGATCGGCCTGTCGCTTGCGGTATTCGGAATCTTGCACGCCCTCGCTCAAGCCTTCGTC
ACTGGTCCCGCCACCAAACGTTTCGGCGAGAAGCAGGCCATTATCGCCGGCATGGCGGCCGACGCGCTGG
GCTACGTCTTGCTGGCGTTCGCGACGCGAGGCTGGATGGCCTTCCCCATTATGATTCTTCTCGCTTCCGG
CGGCATCGGGATGCCCGCGTTGCAGGCCATGCTGTCCAGGCAGGTAGATGACGACCATCAGGGACAGCTT
CAAGGATCGCTCGCGGCTCTTACCAGCCTAACTTCGATCATTGGACCGCTGATCGTCACGGCGATTTATG
CCGCCTCGGCGAGCACATGGAACGGGTTGGCATGGATTGTAGGCGCCGCCCTATACCTTGTCTGCCTCCC
CGCGTTGCGTCGCGGTGCATGGAGCCGGGCCACCTCGACCTGAATGGAAGCCGGCGGCACCTCGCTAACG
GATTCACCACTCCAAGAATTGGAGCCAATCAATTCTTGCGGAGAACTGTGAATGCGCAAACCAACCCTTG
GCAGAACATATCCATCGCGTCCGCCATCTCCAGCAGCCGCACGCGGCGCATCTCGGGCAGCGTTGGGTCC
TGGCCACGGGTGCGCATGATCGTGCTCCTGTCGTTGAGGACCCGGCTAGGCTGGCGGGGTTGCCTTACTG
GTTAGCAGAATGAATCACCGATACGCGAGCGAACGTGAAGCGACTGCTGCTGCAAAACGTCTGCGACCTG
AGCAACAACATGAATGGTCTTCGGTTTCCGTGTTTCGTAAAGTCTGGAAACGCGGAAGTCAGCGCCCTGC
ACCATTATGTTCCGGATCTGCATCGCAGGATGCTGCTGGCTACCCTGTGGAACACCTACATCTGTATTAA
CGAAGCGCTGGCATTGACCCTGAGTGATTTTTCTCTGGTCCCGCCGCATCCATACCGCCAGTTGTTTACC
CTCACAACGTTCCAGTAACCGGGCATGTTCATCATCAGTAACCCGTATCGTGAGCATCCTCTCTCGTTTC
ATCGGTATCATTACCCCCATGAACAGAAATCCCCCTTACACGGAGGCATCAGTGACCAAACAGGAAAAAA
CCGCCCTTAACATGGCCCGCTTTATCAGAAGCCAGACATTAACGCTTCTGGAGAAACTCAACGAGCTGGA
CGCGGATGAACAGGCAGACATCTGTGAATCGCTTCACGACCACGCTGATGAGCTTTACCGCAGCTGCCTC
GCGCGTTTCGGTGATGACGGTGAAAACCTCTGACACATGCAGCTCCCGGAGACGGTCACAGCTTGTCTGT
AAGCGGATGCCGGGAGCAGACAAGCCCGTCAGGGCGCGTCAGCGGGTGTTGGCGGGTGTCGGGGCGCAGC
CATGACCCAGTCACGTAGCGATAGCGGAGTGTATACTGGCTTAACTATGCGGCATCAGAGCAGATTGTAC
TGAGAGTGCACCATTGCGGTGTGAAATACCGCACAGATGCGTAAGGAGAAAATACCGCATCAGGCGCTCT
TCCGCTTCCTCGCTCACTGACTCGCTGCGCTCGGTCGTTCGGCTGCGGCGAGCGGTATCAGCTCACTCAA
AGGCGGTAATACGGTTATCCACAGAATCAGGGGATAACGCAGGAAAGAACATGTGAGCAAAAGGCCAGCA
AAAGGCCAGGAACCGTAAAAAGGCCGCGTTGCTGGCGTTTTTCCATAGGCTCCGCCCCCCTGACGAGCAT
CACAAAAATCGACGCTCAAGTCAGAGGTGGCGAAACCCGACAGGACTATAAAGATACCAGGCGTTTCCCC
CTGGAAGCTCCCTCGTGCGCTCTCCTGTTCCGACCCTGCCGCTTACCGGATACCTGTCCGCCTTTCTCCC
TTCGGGAAGCGTGGCGCTTTCTCATAGCTCACGCTGTAGGTATCTCAGTTCGGTGTAGGTCGTTCGCTCC
AAGCTGGGCTGTGTGCACGAACCCCCCGTTCAGCCCGACCGCTGCGCCTTATCCGGTAACTATCGTCTTG
AGTCCAACCCGGTAAGACACGACTTATCGCCACTGGCAGCAGCCACTGGTAACAGGATTAGCAGAGCGAG
GTATGTAGGCGGTGCTACAGAGTTCTTGAAGTGGTGGCCTAACTACGGCTACACTAGAAGGACAGTATTT
GGTATCTGCGCTCTGCTGAAGCCAGTTACCTTCGGAAAAAGAGTTGGTAGCTCTTGATCCGGCAAACAAA
CCACCGCTGGTAGCGGTGGTTTTTTTGTTTGCAAGCAGCAGATTACGCGCAGAAAAAAAGGATCTCAAGA
AGATCCTTTGATCTTTTCTACGGGGTCTGACGCTCAGTGGAACGAAAACTCACGTTAAGGGATTTTGGTC
ATGAGATTATCAAAAAGGATCTTCACCTAGATCCTTTTAAATTAAAAATGAAGTTTTAAATCAATCTAAA
GTATATATGAGTAAACTTGGTCTGACAGTTACCAATGCTTAATCAGTGAGGCACCTATCTCAGCGATCTG
TCTATTTCGTTCATCCATAGTTGCCTGACTCCCCGTCGTGTAGATAACTACGATACGGGAGGGCTTACCA
TCTGGCCCCAGTGCTGCAATGATACCGCGAGACCCACGCTCACCGGCTCCAGATTTATCAGCAATAAACC
AGCCAGCCGGAAGGGCCGAGCGCAGAAGTGGTCCTGCAACTTTATCCGCCTCCATCCAGTCTATTAATTG
TTGCCGGGAAGCTAGAGTAAGTAGTTCGCCAGTTAATAGTTTGCGCAACGTTGTTGCCATTGCTGCAGGC
ATCGTGGTGTCACGCTCGTCGTTTGGTATGGCTTCATTCAGCTCCGGTTCCCAACGATCAAGGCGAGTTA
CATGATCCCCCATGTTGTGCAAAAAAGCGGTTAGCTCCTTCGGTCCTCCGATCGTTGTCAGAAGTAAGTT
GGCCGCAGTGTTATCACTCATGGTTATGGCAGCACTGCATAATTCTCTTACTGTCATGCCATCCGTAAGA
TGCTTTTCTGTGACTGGTGAGTACTCAACCAAGTCATTCTGAGAATAGTGTATGCGGCGACCGAGTTGCT
CTTGCCCGGCGTCAACACGGGATAATACCGCGCCACATAGCAGAACTTTAAAAGTGCTCATCATTGGAAA
ACGTTCTTCGGGGCGAAAACTCTCAAGGATCTTACCGCTGTTGAGATCCAGTTCGATGTAACCCACTCGT
GCACCCAACTGATCTTCAGCATCTTTTACTTTCACCAGCGTTTCTGGGTGAGCAAAAACAGGAAGGCAAA
ATGCCGCAAAAAAGGGAATAAGGGCGACACGGAAATGTTGAATACTCATACTCTTCCTTTTTCAATATTA
TTGAAGCATTTATCAGGGTTATTGTCTCATGAGCGGATACATATTTGAATGTATTTAGAAAAATAAACAA
ATAGGGGTTCCGCGCACATTTCCCCGAAAAGTGCCACCTGACGTCTAAGAAACCATTATTATCATGACAT
TAACCTATAAAAATAGGCGTATCACGAGGCCCTTTCGTCTTCAAGAA
